Addgene plasmid #238865: DGKz-NanoLuc Fusion Vector
Purpose: Express DGKz-NanoLuc Fusion Protein in Mammalian Cells under a CMV promoter
Depositing lab: Promega Corporation.
Backbone
  Vector backbone: pFC32K-low Nluc CMV-Hygro Flexi(R) Vector
  Vector type: Mammalian Expression
Growth in bacteria
  Bacterial resistance: Kanamycin, 50 μg/mL
  Growth temperature: 37°C
  Growth strain: DH5alpha
  Copy number: Low Copy
Gene/Insert
  Gene/Insert name: DGKZ
  Species: H. sapiens (human)
  Mutation: Uniprot Isoform 4
  Entrez Gene: DGKZ (a.k.a. DAGK5, DAGK6, DGK-ZETA, hDGKzeta)
  Promoter: CMV
  Tag / fusion protein: NanoLuc (R) (C terminal on backbone)
  Cloning method: Other
Terms and licenses: Academic/Nonprofit Terms; Industry Terms
How to cite: DGKz-NanoLuc Fusion Vector was a gift from Promega Corporation (Addgene plasmid # 238865 ; http://n2t.net/addgene:238865 ; RRID:Addgene_238865)
