[The description below was written by a language model from this plasmid's Addgene catalogue record and pLannotate feature annotations shown in this document.]
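Description:
DGKz-NanoLuc Fusion Vector is a mammalian expression plasmid of about 7.4 kb built on the pFC32K-low Nluc CMV-Hygro Flexi Vector backbone. It produces human diacylglycerol kinase zeta (DGKZ; recorded as UniProt isoform 4) fused at its C terminus to NanoLuc luciferase. It is maintained in E. coli under kanamycin selection as a low-copy plasmid, in keeping with the annotated p15A origin. The resistance gene is neo (nptII), placed behind tandem SV40 early and EM7 promoters and followed by a synthetic poly(A) signal. This layout allows kanamycin selection in bacteria and would in principle permit G418-type selection in mammalian cells. The backbone name mentions "Hygro", but the feature table shows no hygromycin resistance gene, so the record does not support hygromycin selection.

In the expression cassette, the CMV immediate-early enhancer and promoter are followed by a chimeric β-globin/immunoglobulin intron, which generally improves transcript processing and expression. A T7 promoter sits just upstream of the coding region and can serve for in vitro transcription. The DGKZ open reading frame runs directly into a human codon-optimized Nluc coding sequence after a short linker. Several small fragment annotations lie downstream, including MCS and T7 terminator remnants that appear to be backbone leftovers, followed by an SV40 polyadenylation signal.

The stated purpose is simply expression of the DGKz-NanoLuc fusion in mammalian cells. NanoLuc is a small, bright luciferase, and such fusions are commonly used as luminescent reporters of protein abundance or as energy donors in BRET-based assays of binding or target engagement. The record does not name a specific assay.
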