Features (pLannotate 1.2.2; 23 found; start..end, strand, type, name):
    140..517     +  enhancer       CMV enhancer: human cytomegalovirus immediate early enhancer
    519..718     +  promoter       CMV promoter: human cytomegalovirus (CMV) immediate early promoter
    857..989     +  intron         chimeric intron: chimera between introns from human β-globin and immunoglobulin heavy chain genes
   1033..1051    +  promoter       T7 promoter: promoter for bacteriophage T7 RNA polymerase
   1065..3851    +  CDS            DGKZ: DGKZ_HUMAN - Also known as DAGK6. Experimental evidence at protein level: Swiss-Prot protein existence level 1. [Isoform 2]: Does not regulate RASGRP1 activity. From Homo sapiens (Human).
   3873..4385    +  CDS            Nluc: NanoLuc® luciferase human codon-optimized
   4394..4423    +  misc_feature   MCS (fragment): pUC18/19 multiple cloning site
   4430..4479    +  CDS            SET1 (fragment): solubility-enhancement tag derived from T7 phage gene 10B
   4487..4506    +  terminator     T7 terminator (fragment): transcription terminator for bacteriophage T7 RNA polymerase
   4528..4649    -  polyA_signal   SV40 poly(A) signal: SV40 polyadenylation signal
   4672..4740    -  CDS            large T antigen (fragment): large T antigen from SV40 (simian virus 40)
   4745..4777    +  rep_origin     M13 ori (fragment): M13 bacteriophage origin of replication; arrow indicates direction of (+) strand synthesis
   4778..4829    -  misc_feature   bom (fragment): basis of mobility region from pBR322
   4894..5251    +  promoter       SV40 promoter: SV40 enhancer and early promoter
   5266..5313    +  promoter       EM7 promoter: synthetic bacterial promoter&nbsp
   5345..6136    +  CDS            neo: KKA2_KLEPN - Also known as kan, nptII. Experimental evidence at protein level: Swiss-Prot protein existence level 1. Resistance to kanamycin, neomycin, paromomycin, ribostamycin, butirosin and gentamicin B. From Klebsiella pneumoniae.
   6203..6251    +  polyA_signal   poly(A) signal: synthetic polyadenylation signal
   6280..6296    -  promoter       tet promoter (fragment): E. coli promoter for tetracycline efflux protein gene
   6408..6953    +  rep_origin     p15A ori: Plasmids containing the medium-copy-number p15A origin of replication can be propagated in E. coli cells that contain a second plasmid with the ColE1 origin.
   7041..7096    +  rep_origin     RSF ori (fragment): Plasmids containing the RSF 1030 origin of replication can be propagated in E. coli cells that contain additional plasmids with compatible origins.
   7195..7221    -  misc_feature   bom (fragment): basis of mobility region from pBR322
   7215..7262    -  mobile_element IS1 (fragment): prokaryotic transposable element IS1
   7270..7341    +  misc_feature   cer region (fragment): ColE1-derived recombination site that helps to maintain plasmids as monomers
>Addgene plasmid #238865 | DGKz-NanoLuc Fusion Vector | addgene full sequence | sequence record 479836 | Addgene NGS Result
TCAATATTGGCCATTAGCCATATTATTCATTGGTTATATAGCATAAATCAATATTGGCTATTGGCCATTG
CATACGTTGTATCTATATCATAATATGTACATTTATATTGGCTCATGTCCAATATGACCGCCATGTTGGC
ATTGATTATTGACTAGTTATTAATAGTAATCAATTACGGGGTCATTAGTTCATAGCCCATATATGGAGTT
CCGCGTTACATAACTTACGGTAAATGGCCCGCCTGGCTGACCGCCCAACGACCCCCGCCCATTGACGTCA
ATAATGACGTATGTTCCCATAGTAACGCCAATAGGGACTTTCCATTGACGTCAATGGGTGGAGTATTTAC
GGTAAACTGCCCACTTGGCAGTACATCAAGTGTATCATATGCCAAGTCCGCCCCCTATTGACGTCAATGA
CGGTAAATGGCCCGCCTGGCATTATGCCCAGTACATGACCTTACGGGACTTTCCTACTTGGCAGTACATC
TACGTATTAGTCATCGCTATTACCATGGTGATGCGGTTTTGGCAGTACACCAATGGGCGTGGATAGCGGT
TTGACTCACGGGGATTTCCAAGTCTCCACCCCATTGACGTCAATGGGAGTTTGTTTTGGCACCAAAATCA
ACGGGACTTTCCAAAATGTCGTAATAACCCCGCCCCGTTGACGCAAATGGGCGGTAGGCGTGTACGGTGG
GAGGTCTATATAAGCAGAGCTGGTTTAGTGAACCGTCAGATCACTAGAAGCTTTATTGCGGTAGTTTATC
ACAGTTAAATTGCTAACGCAGTCAGTGCTTCTGACACAACAGTCTCGAACTTAAGCTGCAGAAGTTGGTC
GTGAGGCACTGGGCAGGTAAGTATCAAGGTTACAAGACAGGTTTAAGGAGACCAATAGAAACTGGGCTTG
TCGAGACAGAGAAGACTCTTGCGTTTCTGATAGGCACCTATTGGTCTTACTGACATCCACTTTGCCTTTC
TCTCCACAGGTGTCCACTCCCAGTTCAATTACAGCTCTTAAGGCTAGAGTATTAATACGACTCACTATAG
GGCTAGCGATCGCCATGGAGCCGCGGGACGGTAGCCCCGAGGCCCGGAGCAGCGACTCCGAGTCGGCTTC
CGCCTCGTCCAGCGGCTCCGAGCGCGACGCCGGTCCCGAGCCGGACAAGGCGCCGCGGCGACTCAACAAG
CGGCGCTTCCCGGGGCTGCGGCTCTTCGGGCACAGGAAAGCCATCACGAAGTCGGGCCTCCAGCACCTGG
CCCCCCCTCCGCCCACCCCTGGGGCCCCGTGCAGCGAGTCAGAGCGGCAGATCCGGAGTACAGTGGACTG
GAGCGAGTCAGCGACATATGGGGAGCACATCTGGTTCGAGACCAACGTGTCCGGGGACTTCTGCTACGTT
GGGGAGCAGTACTGTGTAGCCAGGATGCTGCAGAAGTCAGTGTCTCGAAGAAAGTGCGCAGCCTGCAAGA
TTGTGGTGCACACGCCCTGCATCGAGCAGCTGGAGAAGATAAATTTCCGCTGTAAGCCGTCCTTCCGTGA
ATCAGGCTCCAGGAATGTCCGCGAGCCAACCTTTGTACGGCACCACTGGGTACACAGACGACGCCAGGAC
GGCAAGTGTCGGCACTGTGGGAAGGGATTCCAGCAGAAGTTCACCTTCCACAGCAAGGAGATTGTGGCCA
TCAGCTGCTCGTGGTGCAAGCAGGCATACCACAGCAAGGTGTCCTGCTTCATGCTGCAGCAGATCGAGGA
GCCGTGCTCGCTGGGGGTCCACGCAGCCGTGGTCATCCCGCCCACCTGGATCCTCCGCGCCCGGAGGCCC
CAGAATACTCTGAAAGCAAGCAAGAAGAAGAAGAGGGCATCCTTCAAGAGGAAGTCCAGCAAGAAAGGGC
CTGAGGAGGGCCGCTGGAGACCCTTCATCATCAGGCCCACCCCCTCCCCGCTCATGAAGCCCCTGCTGGT
GTTTGTGAACCCCAAGAGTGGGGGCAACCAGGGTGCAAAGATCATCCAGTCTTTCCTCTGGTATCTCAAT
CCCCGACAAGTCTTCGACCTGAGCCAGGGAGGGCCCAAGGAGGCGCTGGAGATGTACCGCAAAGTGCACA
ACCTGCGGATCCTGGCGTGCGGGGGCGACGGCACGGTGGGCTGGATCCTCTCCACCCTGGACCAGCTACG
CCTGAAGCCGCCACCCCCTGTTGCCATCCTGCCCCTGGGTACTGGCAACGACTTGGCCCGAACCCTCAAC
TGGGGTGGGGGCTACACAGATGAGCCTGTGTCCAAGATCCTCTCCCACGTGGAGGAGGGGAACGTGGTAC
AGCTGGACCGCTGGGACCTCCACGCTGAGCCCAACCCCGAGGCAGGGCCTGAGGACCGAGATGAAGGCGC
CACCGACCGGTTGCCCCTGGATGTCTTCAACAACTACTTCAGCCTGGGCTTTGACGCCCACGTCACCCTG
GAGTTCCACGAGTCTCGAGAGGCCAACCCAGAGAAATTCAACAGCCGCTTTCGGAATAAGATGTTCTACG
CCGGGACAGCTTTCTCTGACTTCCTGATGGGCAGCTCCAAGGACCTGGCCAAGCACATCCGAGTGGTGTG
TGATGGAATGGACTTGACTCCCAAGATCCAGGACCTGAAACCCAAGTGTGTTGTTTTCCTGAACATCCCC
AGGTACTGTGCGGGCACCATGCCCTGGGGCCACCCTGGGGAGCACCACGACTTTGAGCCCCAGCGGCATG
ACGACGGCTACCTCGAGGTCATTGGCTTCACCATGACGTCGTTGGCCGCGCTGCAGGTGGGCGGACACGG
CGAGCGGCTGACGCAGTGTCGCGAGGTGGTGCTCACCACATCCAAGGCCATCCCGGTGCAGGTGGATGGC
GAGCCCTGCAAGCTTGCAGCCTCACGCATCCGCATCGCCCTGCGCAACCAGGCCACCATGGTGCAGAAGG
CCAAGCGGCGGAGCGCCGCCCCCCTGCACAGCGACCAGCAGCCGGTGCCAGAGCAGTTGCGCATCCAGGT
GAGTCGCGTCAGCATGCACGACTATGAGGCCCTGCACTACGACAAGGAGCAGCTCAAGGAGGCCTCTGTG
CCGCTGGGCACTGTGGTGGTCCCAGGAGACAGTGACCTAGAGCTCTGCCGTGCCCACATTGAGAGACTCC
AGCAGGAGCCCGATGGTGCTGGAGCCAAGTCCCCGACATGCCAGAAACTGTCCCCCAAGTGGTGCTTCCT
GGACGCCACCACTGCCAGCCGCTTCTACAGGATCGACCGAGCCCAGGAGCACCTCAACTATGTGACTGAG
ATCGCACAGGATGAGATTTATATCCTGGACCCTGAGCTGCTGGGGGCATCGGCCCGGCCTGACCTCCCAA
CCCCCACTTCCCCTCTCCCCACCTCACCCTGCTCACCCACGCCCCGGTCACTGCAAGGGGATGCTGCACC
CCCTCAAGGTGAAGAGCTGATTGAGGCTGCCAAGAGGAACGACTTCTGTAAGCTCCAGGAGCTGCACCGA
GCTGGGGGCGACCTCATGCACCGAGACGAGCAGAGTCGCACGCTCCTGCACCACGCAGTCAGCACTGGCA
GCAAGGATGTGGTCCGCTACCTGCTGGACCACGCCCCCCCAGAGATCCTTGATGCGGTGGAGGAAAACGG
GGAGACCTGTTTGCACCAAGCAGCGGCCCTGGGCCAGCGCACCATCTGCCACTACATCGTGGAGGCCGGG
GCCTCGCTCATGAAGACAGACCAGCAGGGCGACACTCCCCGGCAGCGGGCTGAGAAGGCTCAGGACACCG
AGCTGGCCGCCTACCTGGAGAACCGGCAGCACTACCAGATGATCCAGCGGGAGGACCAGGAGACGGCTGT
GGTTTCTCTCGGCTCGAGCGGCGTCTTCACACTCGAAGATTTCGTTGGGGACTGGCGACAGACAGCCGGC
TACAACCTGGACCAAGTCCTTGAACAGGGAGGTGTGTCCAGTTTGTTTCAGAATCTCGGGGTGTCCGTAA
CTCCGATCCAAAGGATTGTCCTGAGCGGTGAAAATGGGCTGAAGATCGACATCCATGTCATCATCCCGTA
TGAAGGTCTGAGCGGCGACCAAATGGGCCAGATCGAAAAAATTTTTAAGGTGGTGTACCCTGTGGATGAT
CATCACTTTAAGGTGATCCTGCACTATGGCACACTGGTAATCGACGGGGTTACGCCGAACATGATCGACT
ATTTCGGACGGCCGTATGAAGGCATCGCCGTGTTCGACGGCAAAAAGATCACTGTAACAGGGACCCTGTG
GAACGGCAACAAAATTATCGACGAGCGCCTGATCAACCCCGACGGCTCCCTGCTGTTCCGAGTAACCATC
AACGGAGTGACCGGCTGGCGGCTGTGCGAACGCATTCTGGCGTAAGGCCGCGACTCTAGAGTCGACCTGC
AGGCATGCAAGCTGATCCGGCTGCTAACAAAGCCCGAAAGGAAGCTGAGTTGGCTGCTGCCACCGCTGAG
CAATAACTAGCATAACCCCTTGGGGCGGCCGCTTCGAGCAGACATGATAAGATACATTGATGAGTTTGGA
CAAACCACAACTAGAATGCAGTGAAAAAAATGCTTTATTTGTGAAATTTGTGATGCTATTGCTTTATTTG
TAACCATTATAAGCTGCAATAAACAAGTTAACAACAACAATTGCATTCATTTTATGTTTCAGGTTCAGGG
GGAGATGTGGGAGGTTTTTTTAAGCAAGTAAAACCTCTACAAATGTGGTAAAATCGAATTTTAACAAAAT
ATTAACGCTTACAATTTCCTGATGCGGTATTTTCTCCTTACGCATCTGTGCGGTATTTCACACCGCATAC
GCGGATCTGCGCAGCACCATGGCCTGAAATAACCTCTGAAAGAGGAACTTGGTTAGGTACCTTCTGAGGC
GGAAAGAACCAGCTGTGGAATGTGTGTCAGTTAGGGTGTGGAAAGTCCCCAGGCTCCCCAGCAGGCAGAA
GTATGCAAAGCATGCATCTCAATTAGTCAGCAACCAGGTGTGGAAAGTCCCCAGGCTCCCCAGCAGGCAG
AAGTATGCAAAGCATGCATCTCAATTAGTCAGCAACCATAGTCCCGCCCCTAACTCCGCCCATCCCGCCC
CTAACTCCGCCCAGTTCCGCCCATTCTCCGCCCCATGGCTGACTAATTTTTTTTATTTATGCAGAGGCCG
AGGCCGCCTCGGCCTCTGAGCTATTCCAGAAGTAGTGAGGAGGCTTTTTTGGAGGCCTAGGCTTTTGCAA
AAAGCTTAATTAACTGTTGACAATTAATCATCGGCATAGTATATCGGCATAGTATAATACGACAAGGTGA
GGAACTAAACCCAGGAGGCAGATCATGATTGAACAAGATGGATTGCACGCAGGTTCTCCGGCCGCTTGGG
TGGAGAGGCTATTCGGCTATGACTGGGCACAACAGACAATCGGCTGCTCTGATGCCGCCGTGTTCCGGCT
GTCAGCGCAGGGGCGCCCGGTTCTTTTTGTCAAGACCGACCTGTCCGGTGCCCTGAATGAACTGCAGGAC
GAGGCAGCGCGGCTATCGTGGCTGGCCACGACGGGCGTTCCTTGCGCAGCTGTGCTCGACGTTGTCACTG
AAGCGGGAAGGGACTGGCTGCTATTGGGCGAAGTGCCGGGGCAGGATCTCCTGTCATCTCACCTTGCTCC
TGCCGAGAAAGTATCCATCATGGCTGATGCAATGCGGCGGCTGCATACGCTTGATCCGGCTACCTGCCCA
TTCGACCACCAAGCGAAACATCGCATCGAGCGAGCACGTACTCGGATGGAAGCCGGTCTTGTCGATCAGG
ATGATCTGGACGAAGAGCATCAGGGGCTCGCGCCAGCCGAACTGTTCGCCAGGCTCAAGGCGCGCATGCC
CGACGGCGAGGATCTCGTCGTGACCCATGGCGATGCCTGCTTGCCGAATATCATGGTGGAAAATGGCCGC
TTTTCTGGATTCATCGACTGTGGCCGGCTGGGTGTGGCGGACCGCTATCAGGACATAGCGTTGGCTACCC
GTGATATTGCTGAAGAGCTTGGCGGCGAATGGGCTGACCGCTTCCTCGTGCTTTACGGTATCGCCGCTCC
CGATTCGCAGCGCATCGCCTTCTATCGCCTTCTTGACGAGTTCTTCTGAGCGGGACTCTGGGGTTCGAAA
TGACCGACCAAGCGACGCCCAACCTGCCATCACGATGGCCGCAATAAAATATCTTTATTTTCATTACATC
TGTGTGTTGGTTTTTTGTGTGAATCGATAGCGATAAGGATCCGCTCATGCGATGATAAGCTGTCAAACAT
GAGAATTACAACTTATATCGTATGGGGCTGACTTCAGGTGCTACATTTGAAGAGATAAATTGCACTGAAA
TCTAGAAATATTTTATCTGATTAATAAGATGATCTTCTTGAGATCGTTTTGGTCTGCGCGTAATCTCTTG
CTCTGAAAACGAAAAAACCGCCTTGCAGGGCGGTTTTTCGAAGGTTCTCTGAGCTACCAACTCTTTGAAC
CGAGGTAACTGGCTTGGAGGAGCGCAGTCACCAAAACTTGTCCTTTCAGTTTAGCCTTAACCGGCGCATG
ACTTCAAGACTAACTCCTCTAAATCAATTACCAGTGGCTGCTGCCAGTGGTGCTTTTGCATGTCTTTCCG
GGTTGGACTCAAGACGATAGTTACCGGATAAGGCGCAGCGGTCGGACTGAACGGGGGGTTCGTGCATACA
GTCCAGCTTGGAGCGAACTGCCTACCCGGAACTGAGTGTCAGGCGTGGAATGAGACAAACGCGGCCATAA
CAGCGGAATGACACCGGTAAACCGAAAGGCAGGAACAGGAGAGCGCACGAGGGAGCCGCCAGGGGGAAAC
GCCTGGTATCTTTATAGTCCTGTCGGGTTTCGCCACCACTGATTTGAGCGTCAGATTTCGTGATGCTTGT
CAGGGGGGCGGAGCCTATGGAAAAACGGCTTTGCCGCGGCCCTCTCACTTCCCTGTTAAGTATCTTCCTG
GCATCTTCCAGGAAATCTCCGCCCCGTTCGTAAGCCATTTCCGCTCGCCGCAGTCGAACGACCGAGCGTA
GCGAGTCAGTGAGCGAGGAAGCGGAATATATCCTGTATCACATATTCTGCTGACGCACCGGTGCAGCCTT
TTTTCTCCTGCCACATGAAGCACTTCACTGACACCCTCATCAGTGCCAACATAGTAAGCCAGTATACACT
CCGCTAGCGCTGATGTCCGGCGGTGCTTTTGCCGTTACGCACCACCCCGTCATGAGATTACGCGTTTTAG
CGGTGCGTACAATTAAGGGATTATGGTAAATCCACTTACTGTCTGCCCTCGTAGCCATCGAGATAAACCG
CAGTACTCCGGCCACGATGCGTCCGGCGTAGAGGATCGAGATCT
